Addgene plasmid #153517: pGCP123-EbpA_g1
Purpose: sgRNA for ebpA gene (NT) under nisin-inducible nisA promoter, barcoded
Depositing lab: Kimberly Kline. Depositing organization: Nanyang Technological University (NTU). Publication: Multiplex CRISPRi System Enables the Study of Stage-Specific Biofilm Genetic Requirements in Enterococcus faecalis. Afonina I, Ong J, Chua J, Lu T, Kline KA. mBio. 2020 Oct 20;11(5):e01101-20. doi: 10.1128/mBio.01101-20. PubMed 33082254.
Backbone
  Vector backbone: pGCP123
  Backbone manufacturer: Nielsen et at mBio. 2012 Jul 24;3(4):e00177-12. doi: 10.1128/mBio.00177-12.
  Backbone size w/o insert (bp): 2917
  Total vector size (bp): 3182
  Vector type: Bacterial Expression, CRISPR, Synthetic Biology
Growth in bacteria
  Bacterial resistance: Kanamycin, 50 μg/mL
  Growth temperature: 37°C
  Growth strain: DH5alpha
  Growth instructions: LB kan 50 (E. coli, grow for 48 hours) BHI Kan 500 (E. faecalis)
  Copy number: High Copy
Gene/Insert
  Gene/Insert name: pnisA-sgRNA(EbpA_g1)-dCas9 scaffold
  gRNA/shRNA sequence: acgccaggtgcttttcccga
  Species: Enterococcus faecalis
  Cloning method: Ligation Independent Cloning
  Sequencing primers: 5′ gBlock sequence ready for InFusion; 3′ gBlock sequence ready for InFusion
Terms and licenses: Academic/Nonprofit Terms; Industry Terms: Not Available to Industry
How to cite: pGCP123-EbpA_g1 was a gift from Kimberly Kline (Addgene plasmid # 153517 ; http://n2t.net/addgene:153517 ; RRID:Addgene_153517)
