[The description below was written by a language model from this plasmid's Addgene catalogue record and pLannotate feature annotations shown in this document.]
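Description:
pGCP123-EbpA_g1 is a small (about 3.2 kb) bacterial guide-RNA expression plasmid built on the pGCP123 backbone, designed as one component of a CRISPR interference system for Enterococcus faecalis. It functions as a shuttle vector: it is propagated at high copy in E. coli and is also maintained in E. faecalis, with kanamycin selection in both hosts provided by an aphA-3 aminoglycoside phosphotransferase gene. The annotated replication function is a repB gene related to the Streptococcus agalactiae RepB protein, an initiator that nicks the plus strand at the origin, consistent with a rolling-circle-type Gram-positive replicon. No separate E. coli origin is annotated in the feature table.

The payload is a synthetic cassette, inserted by ligation-independent cloning, in which the nisin-inducible nisA promoter drives a single guide RNA: a 20-nucleotide spacer targeting the ebpA gene fused to the Streptococcus pyogenes Cas9 guide scaffold. The record marks the guide as "NT", presumably meaning the non-template strand, and describes the construct as barcoded, although neither the barcode nor the nisA promoter is picked up as an annotated feature. The plasmid does not encode dCas9 itself, so this protein must be supplied from another source for the guide to repress transcription of ebpA upon nisin induction. The short hits annotated as a Rosa26 homology arm fragment, a pBluescript multiple cloning site fragment and a T3 promoter are most likely backbone remnants or chance matches with no designed role. According to the associated publication title, the system is used for inducible, multiplexable gene knockdown to study stage-specific genetic requirements in E. faecalis biofilm formation.
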