Features (pLannotate 1.2.2; 6 found; start..end, strand, type, name):
    890..1510    +  CDS            repB: REPB_STRAG - Experimental evidence at protein level: Swiss-Prot protein existence level 1. Is essential for plasmid replication. Nicks the positive strand at the plus origin of replication. From Streptococcus agalactiae.
   1677..1698    +  misc_feature   HA-R (fragment): right homology arm from intron 1 of the mouse Rosa26 gene (Soriano, 1999)
   1901..2695    -  CDS            KanR: aminoglycoside phosphotransferase; aphA-3; confers resistance to kanamycin
   3018..3093    +  misc_RNA       gRNA scaffold: guide RNA scaffold for the Streptococcus pyogenes CRISPR/Cas9 system
   3143..3166    -  misc_feature   MCS (fragment): pBluescript multiple cloning site
   3179..15      -  promoter       T3 promoter (across the origin): promoter for bacteriophage T3 RNA polymerase
>Addgene plasmid #153517 | pGCP123-EbpA_g1 | addgene full sequence | sequence record 307072 | Addgene NGS Result
TAGTGAGGGTTAATTGCGCGCTTGGCGTAATCATGGTCATAGCTGTTTCCTGGCATGCTCGATTTTTTAT
TAAAACGTCTCAAAATCGTTTCTGAGACGTTTTAGCGTTTATTTCGTTTAGTTATCGGCATAATCGTTAA
AACAGGCGTTATCGTAGCGTAAAAGCCCTTGAGCGTAGCGTGGCTTTGCAGCGAAGATGTTGTCTGTTAG
ATTATGAAAGCCGATGACTGAATGAAATAATAAGCGCAGCGTCCTTCTATTTCGGTTGGAGGAGGCTCAA
GGGAGTTTGAGGGAATGAAATTCCCTCATGGGTTTGATTTTAAAAATTGCTTGCAATTTTGCCGAGCGGT
AGCGCTGGAAAATTTTTGAAAAAAATTTGGAATTTGGAAAAAAATGGGGGGAAAGGAAGCGAATTTTGCT
TCCGTACTACGACCCCCCATTAAGTGCCGAGTGCCAATTTTTGTGCCAAAAACGCTCTATCCCAACTGGC
TCAAGGGTTTGAGGGGTTTTTCAATCGCCAACGAATCGCCAACGTTTTCGCCAACGTTTTTTATAAATCT
ATATTTAAGTAGCTTTATTGTTGTTTTTATGATTACAAAGTGATACACTAATTTTATAAAATTATTTGAT
TGGAGTTTTTTAAATGGTGATTTCAGAATCGAAAAAAAGAGTTATGATTTCTCTGACAAAAGAGCAAGAT
AAAAAATTAACAGATATGGCGAAACAAAAAGGTTTTTCAAAATCTGCGGTTGCGGCGTTAGCTATAGAAG
AATATGCAAGAAAGGAATCAGAACAAAAAAAATAAGCGAAAGCTCGCGTTTTTAGAAGGATACGAGTTTT
CGCTACTTGTTTTTGATAAGGTAATTATATCATGGCTATTAAAAATACTAAAGCTAGAAATTTTGGATTT
TTATTATATCCTGACTCAATTCCTAATGATTGGAAAGAAAAATTAGAGAGTTTGGGCGTATCTATGGCTG
TCAGTCCTTTACACGATATGGACGAAAAAAAAGATAAAGATACATGGAATAGTAGTGATGTTATACGAAA
TGGAAAGCACTATAAAAAACCACACTATCACGTTATATATATTGCACGAAATCCTGTAACAATAGAAAGC
GTTAGGAACAAGATTAAGCGAAAATTGGGGAATAGTTCAGTTGCTCATGTTGAGATACTTGATTATATCA
AAGGTTCATATGAATATTTGACTCATGAATCAAAGGACGCTATTGCTAAGAATAAACATATATACGACAA
AAAAGATATTTTGAACATTAATGATTTTGATATTGACCGCTATATAACACTTGATGAAAGCCAAAAAAGA
AAATTGAAGAATTTACTTTTAGATATAGTGGATGACTATAATTTGGTAAATACAAAAGATTTAATGGCTT
TTATTCGCCTTAGGGGAGCGGAGTTTGGAATTTTAAATACGAATGATGTAAAAGATATTGTTTCAACAAA
CTCTAGCGCCTTTAGATTATGGTTTGAGGGCAATTATCAGTGTGGATATAGAGCAAGTTATGCAAAGGTT
CTTGATGCTGAAACGGGGGAAATAAAATGACAAACAAAGAAAAAGAGTTATTTGCTGAAAATGAGGAATT
AAAAAAAGAAATTAAGGACTTAAAAGAGCGTATTGAAAGATACAGAGAAATGGAAGTTGAATTAAGTACA
ACAATAGATTTATTGAGAGGAGGGATTATTGAATAAATAAAAGCCCCCCTGACGAAAGTCGACGATACAA
ATTCCTCGTAGGCGCTCGGGACCCCTATCTAGCGAACTTTTAGAAAAGATATAAAACATCAGAGTATGGA
CAGTTGCGGATGTACTTCAGAAAAGATTAGATGTCTAAAAAGCTTGTAGTTAAAGCTTTTTAGACATCTA
AATCTAGGTACTAAAACAATTCATCCAGTAAAATATAATATTTTATTTTCTCCCAATCAGGCTTGATCCC
CAGTAAGTCAAAAAATAGCTCGACATACTGTTCTTCCCCGATATCCTCCCTGATCGACCGGACGCAGAAG
GCAATGTCATACCACTTGTCCGCCCTGCCGCTTCTCCCAAGATCAATAAAGCCACTTACTTTGCCATCTT
TCACAAAGATGTTGCTGTCTCCCAGGTCGCCGTGGGAAAAGACAAGTTCCTCTTCGGGCTTTTCCGTCTT
TAAAAAATCATACAGCTCGCGCGGATCTTTAAATGGAGTGTCTTCTTCCCAGTTTTCGCAATCCACATCG
GCCAGATCGTTATTCAGTAAGTAATCCAATTCGGCTAAGCGGCTGTCTAAGCTATTCGTATAGGGACAAT
CCGATATGTCGATGGAGTGAAAGAGCCTGATGCACTCCGCATACAGCTCGATAATCTTTTCAGGGCTTTG
TTCATCTTCATACTCTTCCGAGCAAAGGACGCCATCGGCCTCACTCATGAGCAGATTGCTCCAGCCATCA
TGCCGTTCAAAGTGCAGGACCTTTGGAACAGGCAGCTTTCCTTCCAGCCATAGCATCATGTCCTTTTCCC
GTTCCACATCATAGGTGGTCCCTTTATACCGGCTGTCCGTCATTTTTAAATATAGGTTTTCATTTTCTCC
CACCAGCTTATATACCTTAGCAGGAGACATTCCTTCCGTATCTTTTACGCAGCGGTATTTTTCGATCAGT
TTTTTCAATTCCGGTGATATTCTCATTTTAGCCATTTATTATTTCCTTCCTCTTTTCTACAGTATTTAAA
GATACCCCAAGAAGCTAATTATAACAAGACGAACTCCAATTCACTGTTCCTTGCATTCTAAAACCTTAAA
TACCAGAAAACAGCTTTTTCAAAGTTGTTTTCAAAGTTGGCGTATAACATAGTATCGACGGAAGATCCTG
CAGAGATCTATCTAAAACAGTCTTAATTCTATCTTGAGAAAGTATTGGTAATAATATTATTGTCGATAAC
GCGAGCATAATAAACGGCTCTGATTAAATTCTGAAGTTTGTTAGATACAATGATTTCACGCCAGGTGCTT
TTCCCGAGTTTTAGAGCTAGAAATAGCAAGTTAAAATAAGGCTAGTCCGTTATCAACTTGAAAAAGTGGC
ACCGAGTCGGTGCTTTTTTTGGATCCACTAGTGGTACCGAATTCACATTCCGCAATTGGCATGCGGCCGC
CACCGCGGTGGAGCTCCAGCTTTTGTTCCCTT
